>Addgene plasmid #168610 | pDONR223 MERS-CoV NSP5_nostop | depositor partial sequence | sequence record 326819 | Inserted CDS without stop codon
ATG
[918 nt withheld, positions 4-921]
TAA
