[The description below was written by a language model from this plasmid's Addgene catalogue record.]
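Description:
pDONR223 MERS-CoV NSP5_nostop is a Gateway-compatible Entry clone built on the pDONR223 donor backbone (listed as 5,005 bp without insert) and propagated in standard E. coli cloning strains under spectinomycin selection. The record gives no feature table and lists the copy number as unknown, so the origin of replication and the exact arrangement of backbone elements are not documented here. As an Entry vector made by Gateway cloning, the insert would be expected to sit between attL recombination sites, and the M13 forward and reverse primer sites named in the record flank the insert for sequence verification.

The payload is a 918 bp open reading frame encoding NSP5 of Middle East respiratory syndrome coronavirus, one of the non-structural proteins processed from the orf1ab polyprotein; NSP5 is generally known as the coronavirus main (3C-like) protease. The "nostop" designation indicates that the coding sequence lacks a termination codon, so that after LR recombination into a Destination vector the ORF can read through into a C-terminal tag or fusion partner supplied by that vector. Entry clones carry no expression promoter for the insert, and none is recorded here; expression depends entirely on the Destination vector chosen.

The plasmid belongs to a collection of human coronavirus protein-coding sequences designed as a flexible, multipurpose resource. It serves as a shuttle source for moving MERS-CoV NSP5 into expression systems of the user's choice, though the record does not specify particular downstream applications.
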