Addgene plasmid #168610: pDONR223 MERS-CoV NSP5_nostop
Purpose: Gateway-compatible Entry vector
Depositing lab: Fritz Roth. Depositing organization: Sinai Health System. Publication: A resource of human coronavirus protein-coding sequences in a flexible, multipurpose Gateway Entry clone collection. Weller B, Lin CW, Pogoutse O, Sauer M, Marin-de la Rosa N, Strobel A, Young V, Knapp JJ, Rayhan A, Falter C, Kim DK, Roth FP, Falter-Braun P. G3 (Bethesda). 2023 Jul 5;13(7):jkad105. doi: 10.1093/g3journal/jkad105. PubMed 37267226.
Backbone
  Vector backbone: pDONR223
  Backbone manufacturer: Rual et al, Genome Res. 14:2128-2135, 2004.
  Backbone size w/o insert (bp): 5005
  Vector type: Other
Growth in bacteria
  Bacterial resistance: Spectinomycin, 50 μg/mL
  Growth temperature: 37°C
  Growth strain: DH5alpha
  Copy number: Unknown
Gene/Insert
  Gene/Insert name: NSP5
  Species: Other
  Insert size (bp): 918
  Entrez Gene: orf1ab (a.k.a. G128_gp01)
  Cloning method: Gateway Cloning
  Sequencing primers: 5′ m13-For; 3′ m13-Rev
Resource information
  A portion of this plasmid was derived from a plasmid made by: Falter-Braun Lab
Terms and licenses: Academic/Nonprofit Terms; Industry Terms
How to cite: pDONR223 MERS-CoV NSP5_nostop was a gift from Fritz Roth (Addgene plasmid # 168610 ; http://n2t.net/addgene:168610 ; RRID:Addgene_168610)
